Addgene plasmid #41511: TAL-4TT1
Depositing lab: Veit Hornung. Depositing organization: Universitaetsklinikum Bonn. Publication: A ligation-independent cloning technique for high-throughput assembly of transcription activator-like effector genes. Schmid-Burgk JL, Schmidt T, Kaiser V, Honing K, Hornung V. Nat Biotechnol. 2012 Dec 16. doi: 10.1038/nbt.2460. PubMed 23242165.
Backbone
  Vector backbone: Custom backbone
  Backbone size w/o insert (bp): 2961
  Vector type: PCR Cloning Vector
Growth in bacteria
  Bacterial resistance: Ampicillin, 100 μg/mL
  Growth temperature: 37°C
  Growth strain: DH10B
  Copy number: High Copy
Gene/Insert
  Gene/Insert name: 4TT1
  Species: Synthetic
  Insert size (bp): 220
  Cloning method: Unknown
  Sequencing primers: 5′ M13_pUC_fwd; 3′ M13_pUC_rev
Terms and licenses: Academic/Nonprofit Terms; Industry Terms: Not Available to Industry
How to cite: TAL-4TT1 was a gift from Veit Hornung (Addgene plasmid # 41511 ; http://n2t.net/addgene:41511 ; RRID:Addgene_41511)
