[The description below was written by a language model from this plasmid's Addgene catalogue record.]
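Description:
TAL-4TT1 is a small bacterial cloning plasmid that stores a synthetic building block for assembling transcription activator-like effector (TALE) genes. It is built on a custom backbone of about 2.96 kb, catalogued as a PCR cloning vector. It is maintained at high copy number in E. coli under ampicillin selection. The record does not name the origin of replication or list any other backbone features, and no feature table is provided. The use of standard M13/pUC forward and reverse sequencing primers indicates that the insert sits between pUC-style universal primer sites. The cloning method used to place the insert is recorded as unknown.

The payload is a synthetic insert of roughly 220 bp named 4TT1. The associated publication describes a ligation-independent cloning method for high-throughput assembly of TALE genes, in which short pre-made repeat modules are joined in a defined order to build DNA-binding arrays of chosen specificity. An insert of this size is consistent with a short block of about two TALE repeats, and the name may encode the position of the block in the assembly and the bases it recognises (possibly T-T). However, the record does not explain the naming scheme, so this reading is an inference. No promoter, tag, reporter or eukaryotic expression element is recorded, which fits a library component that serves as a template or fragment source rather than an expression construct. It would typically be used together with the other modules of the same collection to build custom TALE arrays, for example for designer nucleases or transcriptional regulators.
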