>Addgene plasmid #41511 | TAL-4TT1 | depositor partial sequence | sequence record 55380 | TAL-4TT1 sequence 220 bps
GAATGCAGGTTGTCGCCATCGCCTCTAACGGTGGGGGAAAGCAAGCCCTGGAAACCGTGCAAAGGTTGTT
GCCCGTCCTTTGTCAAGACCACGGCCTTACACCCGAGCAAGTCGTGGCCATTGCATCAAACGGTGGTGGC
AAACAGGCTCTTGAGACTGTTCAGAGACTTCTCCCAGTTCTCTGTCAAGCCCACGGTTTGACACCCGACC
AAGGGCATTC
