>Addgene plasmid #41511 | TAL-4TT1 | addgene partial sequence | sequence record 55930 | M13_pUC_fwd
TCGAGCTCGGTACCTCGCGAATGCATCTAGATATTTGGGAATGCCCTTGGTCGGGTGTCAAACCGTGGGC
TTGACAGAGAACTGGGAGAAGTCTCTGAACAGTCTCAAGAGCCTGTTTGCCACCACCGTTTGATGCAATG
GCCACGACTTGCTCGGGTGTAAGGCCGTGGTCTTGACAAAGGACGGGCAACAACCTTTGCACGGTTTCCA
GGGCTTGCTTTCCCCCACCGTTAGAGGCGATGGCGACAACCTGCATTCATTTGGATCGGATCCCGGGCCC
GTCGACTGCAGAGGCCTGCATGCAAGCTTGGCGTAATCATGGTCATAGCTGTTTCCTGTGTGAAATTGTT
ATCCGCTCACAATTCCACACAACATACGAGCCGGAAGCATAAAGTGTAAAGCCTGGGGTGCCTAATGAGT
GAGCTAACTCACATTAATTGCGTTGCGCTCACTGCCCGCTTTCCAGTCGGGAAACCTGTCGTGCCAGCTG
CATTAATGAATCGGCCAACGCGCGGGGAGAGGCGGTTTGCGTATTGGGCGCTCTTCCGCTTCCTCGCTCA
CTGACTCGCTGCGCTCGGTCGTTCGGCTGCGGCGAGCGGTATCAGCTCACTCAAAGGCGGTAATACGGTT
ATCCACAGAATCAGGGGATAACGCAGGAAAGAACATGTGAGCAAAAGGCCAGCAAAAGGCCAGGAACCGT
AAAAAGGCCGCGTTGCTGGCGTTTTTCCATAGGCTCCGCCCCCCTGACGAGCATCACAAAAATCGACGCT
CAAGTCAGAGGTGGCGAAACCCGACAGGACTATAAAGATACCAGGCGTTTCCCCCTGGAAGCTCCCTCGT
GCGCTCTCCTGTTCCGACCCTGCCGCTTACCGGATACCTGTCCGCCTTTCTCCCTTC
